>Addgene plasmid #118521 | pMRE-Tn5-135 | addgene full sequence | sequence record 226854 | Addgene NGS Result
GAAGCTCCGCGGCACCAACTTCCCTCCTGACGGCCCCGTAATGCAGAAGAAGACAATGGGCTGGGAAGCG
TCCACCGAGCGGTTGTACCCCGAGGACGGCGTGCTGAAGGGCGACATTAAGATGGCCCTGCGCCTGAAGG
ACGGCGGCCGCTACCTGGCGGACTTCAAGACCACCTACAAGGCCAAGAAGCCCGTGCAGATGCCCGGCGC
CTACAACGTCGACCGCAAGTTGGACATCACCTCCCACAACGAGGACTACACCGTGGTGGAACAGTACGAA
CGCTCCGAGGGCCGCCACTCCACCGGCGGCATGGACGAGCTGTACAAGTAAGTAATTAGCTGAGCTTGGA
CTCCTGTTGATAGATCCAGTAATGACCTCAGAACTCCATCTGGATTTGTTCAGAACGCTCGGTTGCCGCC
GGGCGTTTTTTATTGGTGAGAATCCAAGCTAGCTTGGCGAGATTTTCAGGAGCTAAGGAAGCTAAAATGG
AGAAAAAAATCACTGGATATACCACCGTTGATATATCCCAATGGCATCGTAAAGAACATTTTGAGGCATT
TCAGTCAGTTGCTCAATGTACCTATAACCAGACCGTTCAGCTGGATATTACGGCCTTTTTAAAGACCGTA
AAGAAAAATAAGCACAAGTTTTATCCGGCCTTTATTCACATTCTTGCCCGCCTGATGAATGCTCATCCGG
AATTTCGTATGGCAATGAAAGACGGTGAGCTGGTGATATGGGATAGTGTTCACCCTTGTTACACCGTTTT
CCATGAGCAAACTGAAACGTTTTCATCGCTCTGGAGTGAATACCACGACGATTTCCGGCAGTTTCTACAC
ATATATTCGCAAGATGTGGCGTGTTACGGTGAAAACCTGGCCTATTTCCCTAAAGGGTTTATTGAGAATA
TGTTTTTCGTCTCAGCCAATCCCTGGGTGAGTTTCACCAGTTTTGATTTAAACGTGGCCAATATGGACAA
CTTCTTCGCCCCCGTTTTCACCATGGGCAAATATTATACGCAAGGCGACAAGGTGCTGATGCCGCTGGCG
ATTCAGGTTCATCATGCCGTTTGTGATGGCTTCCATGTCGGCAGAATGCTTAATGAATTACAACAGTACT
GCGATGAGTGGCAGGGCGGGGCGTAATTTTTTTAAGGCAGTTATTGGTGCCCTTAAACGCCTGGGGTAAT
GACTCTCTAGCTTGAGGCATCAAATAAAACGAAAGGCTCAGTCGAAAGACTGGGCCTTTCGTTTTATCTG
TTGTTTGTCGGTGAACGCTCTCCTGAGTAGGACAAATCCGCCGCTAGGAGCTTGCGGCCGCCAGATCGAC
CCAAGTACCGCCACCTAACAATTCGTTCAAGCCGAGATCGGCTTCCCGGCCGACGCGTCAATTCGAGCGC
GTCAATTCGAGGGCCGCGGCCTAGGCGGCCAGATCTGATCAAGAGACAGTCTAGCTAGAATTAATTCGAG
TCGACCGATCCCGTACACAAGTAGCGTCCTGAACGGAACCTTTCCCGTTTTCCAGGATCTGATCTTCCAT
GTGACCTCCTAACATGGTAACGTTCATGATAACTTCTGCTCTTCATCGTGCGGCCGACTGGGCTAAATCT
GTGTTCTCTTCGGCGGCGCTGGGTGATCCTCGCCGTACTGCCCGCTTGGTTAACGTCGCCGCCCAATTGG
CAAAATATTCTGGTAAATCAATAACCATCTCATCAGAGGGTAGTGAAGCCATGCAGGAAGGCGCTTACCG
ATTTATCCGCAATCCCAACGTTTCTGCCGAGGCGATCAGAAAGGCTGGCGCCATGCAAACAGTCAAGTTG
GCTCAGGAGTTTCCCGAACTGCTGGCCATTGAGGACACCACCTCTTTGAGTTATCGCCACCAGGTCGCCG
AAGAGCTTGGCAAGCTGGGCTCTATTCAGGATAAATCCCGCGGATGGTGGGTTCACTCCGTTCTCTTGCT
CGAGGCCACCACATTCCGCACCGTAGGATTACTGCATCAGGAGTGGTGGATGCGCCCGGATGACCCTGCC
GATGCGGATGAAAAGGAGAGTGGCAAATGGCTGGCAGCCGCCGCAACTAGCCGGTTACGCATGGGCAGCA
TGATGAGCAACGTGATTGCGGTCTGTGACCGCGAAGCCGATATTCATGCTTATCTGCAGGACAAACTGGC
GCATAACGAGCGCTTCGTGGTGCGCTCCAAGCACCCACGCAAGGACGTAGAGTCTGGGTTGTATCTGTAC
GACCATCTGAAGAACCAACCGGAGTTGGGTGGCTATCAGATCAGCATTCCGCAAAAGGGCGTGGTGGATA
AACGCGGTAAACGTAAAAATCGACCAGCCCGCAAGGCGAGCTTGAGCCTGCGCAGTGGGCGCATCACGCT
AAAACAGGGGAATATCACGCTCAACGCGGTGCTGGCCGAGGAGATTAACCCGCCCAAGGGTGAGACCCCG
TTGAAATGGTTGTTGCTGACCAGCGAACCGGTCGAGTCGCTAGCCCAAGCCTTGCGCGTCATCGACATTT
ATACCCATCGCTGGCGGATCGAGGAGTTCCATAAGGCATGGAAAACCGGAGCAGGAGCCGAGAGGCAACG
CATGGAGGAGCCGGATAATCTGGAGCGGATGGTCTCGATCCTCTCGTTTGTTGCGGTCAGGCTGTTACAG
CTCAGAGAAAGCTTCACGCTGCCGCAAGCACTCAGGGCGCAAGGGCTGCTAAAGGAAGCGGAACACGTAG
AAAGCCAGTCCGCAGAAACGGTGCTGACCCCGGATGAATGTCAGCTACTGGGCTATCTGGACAAGGGAAA
ACGCAAGCGCAAAGAGAAAGCAGGTAGCTTGCAGTGGGCTTACATGGCGATAGCTAGACTGGGCGGTTTT
ATGGACAGCAAGCGAACCGGAATTGCCAGCTGGGGCGCCCTCTGGGAAGGTTGGGAAGCCCTGCAAAGTA
AACTGGATGGCTTTCTTGCCGCCAAGGATCTGATGGCGCAGGGGATCAAGATCTGATCGGTCGATCGAAT
TAATTCCCAATTCTTGAAGACGAAAGGGCCTCGTGATACGCCTATTTTTATAGGTTAATGTCATGATAAT
AATGGTTTCTTAGACGTCAGGTGGCACTTTTCGGGGAAATGTGCGCGGAACCCCTATTTGTTTATTTTTC
TAAATACATTCAAATATGTATCCGCTCATGAGACAATAACCCTGATAAATGCTTCAATAATATTGAAAAA
GGAAGAGTATGAGTATTCAACATTTCCGTGTCGCCCTTATTCCCTTTTTTGCGGCATTTTGCCTTCCTGT
TTTTGCTCACCCAGAAACGCTGGTGAAAGTAAAAGATGCTGAAGATCAGTTGGGTGCACGAGTGGGTTAC
ATCGAACTGGATCTCAACAGCGGTAAGATCCTTGAGAGTTTTCGCCCCGAAGAACGTTTTCCAATGATGA
GCACTTTTAAAGTTCTGCTATGTGGCGCGGTATTATCCCGTATTGACGCCGGGCAAGAGCAACTCGGTCG
CCGCATACACTATTCTCAGAATGACTTGGTTGAGTACTCACCAGTCACAGAAAAGCATCTTACGGATGGC
ATGACAGTAAGAGAATTATGCAGTGCTGCCATAACCATGAGTGATAACACTGCGGCCAACTTACTTCTGA
CAACGATCGGAGGACCGAAGGAGCTAACCGCTTTTTTGCACAACATGGGGGATCATGTAACTCGCCTTGA
TCGTTGGGAACCGGAGCTGAATGAAGCCATACCAAACGACGAGCGTGACACCACGATGCCTGTAGCAATG
GCAACAACGTTGCGCAAACTATTAACTGGCGAACTACTTACTCTAGCTTCCCGGCAACAATTAATAGACT
GGATGGAGGCGGATAAAGTTGCAGGACCACTTCTGCGCTCGGCCCTTCCGGCTGGCTGGTTTATTGCTGA
TAAATCTGGAGCCGGTGAGCGTGGGTCTCGCGGTATCATTGCAGCACTGGGGCCAGATGGTAAGCCCTCC
CGTATCGTAGTTATCTACACGACGGGGAGTCAGGCAACTATGGATGAACGAAATAGACAGATCGCTGAGA
TAGGTGCCTCACTGATTAAGCATTGGTAACTGTCAGACCAAGTTTACTCATATATACTTTAGATTGATTT
AAAACTTCATTTTTAATTTAAAAGGATCTAGGTGAAGATCCGGGGAATTGGGGATCAATTCCGTTTTCCG
CTGCATAACCCTGCTTCGGGGTCATTATAGCGATTTTTTCGGTATATCCATCCTTTTTCGCACGATATAC
AGGATTTTGCCAAAGGGTTCGTGTAGACTTTCCTTGGTGTATCCAACGGCGTCAGCCGGGCAGGATAGGT
GAAGTAGGCCCACCCGCGAGCGGGTGTTCCTTCTTCACTGTCCCTTATTCGCACCTGGCGGTGCTCAACG
GGAATCCTGCTCTGCGAGGCTGGCCGGCTACCGCCGGCGTAACAGATGAGGGCAAGCGGATGGCTGATGA
AACCAAGCCAACCAGGAAGGGCAGCCCACCTATCACGGAATTGATCCGGCCACGATGCGTCCGGCGTAGA
GGATCTGAAGATCAGCAGTTCAACCTGTTGATAGTACGTACTAAGCTCTCATGTTTCACGTACTAAGCTC
TCATGTTTAACGTACTAAGCTCTCATGTTTAACGAACTAAACCCTCATGGCTAACGTACTAAGCTCTCAT
GTTTCACGTACTAAGCTCTCATGTTTGAACAATAAAATTAATATAAATCAGCAACTTAAATAGCCTCTAA
GGTTTTAAGTTTTATAAGAAAAAAAAGAATATATAAGGCTTTTAAAGCTTTTAAGGTTTAACGGTTGTGG
ACAACAAGCCAGGGATGTAACGCACTGAGAAGCCCTTAGAGCCTCTCAAAGCAATTTTGAGTGACACAGG
AACACTTAACGGCTGACATGGGAATTAATTCTGACTCTTATACACAAGTGCGGCCCTCGAATTGACGCGC
TCCACCGCGGTGGCGGCCGCTCTAGAACTAGTGGATCCCCCCTGCCAGGAATTGGGGATCGGATTCGAGC
TCGCACGCTGCCGCAAGCACTCAGGGCGCAAGGGCTGCTAAAGGAAGCGGAACACGTAGAAAGCCAGTCC
GCAGAAACGGTGCTGACCCCGGATGAATGTCAGCTACTGGGCTATCTGGACAAGGGAAAACGCAAGCGCA
AAGAGAAAGCAGGTAGCTTGCAGTGGGCTTACATGGCGATAGCTAGACTGGGCGGTCTTATGGACAGCAA
GCGAACCGGAATTGCCAGCTGGGGCGCCCTCTGGTAAGGTTGGGAAGCCCTGCAAAGTAAACTGGATGGC
TTTCTTGCCGCCAAGGATCTGATGGCGCAGGGGATCAAGATCTGATCAAGAGACAGGATACTAGTGGAGG
AAGAAAAAATGGTGAGCAAGGGCGAGGCAGTGATCAAGGAGTTCATGCGGTTCAAGGTGCACATGGAGGG
CTCCATGAACGGCCACGAGTTCGAGATCGAGGGCGAGGGCGAGGGCCGCCCCTACGAGGGCACCCAGACC
GCCAAGCTGAAGGTGACCAAGGGTGGCCCCCTGCCCTTCTCCTGGGACATCCTGTCCCCTCAGTTCATGT
ACGGCTCCAGGGCCTTCATCAAGCACCCCGCCGACATCCCCGACTACTATAAGCAGTCCTTCCCCGAGGG
CTTCAAGTGGGAGCGCGTGATGAACTTCGAGGACGGCGGCGCCGTGACCGTGACCCAGGACACCTCCCTG
GAGGACGGCACCCTGATCTACAAGGT
Features (pLannotate 1.2.2; 14 found; start..end, strand, type, name):
    349..443     +  terminator     lambda t0 terminator: transcription terminator from phage lambda
    458..486     +  promoter       cat promoter (fragment): promoter of the E. coli cat gene encoding chloramphenicol acetyltransferase
    487..1143    +  CDS            cat: CAT_ECOLX - Experimental evidence at protein level: Swiss-Prot protein existence level 1. This enzyme is an effector of chloramphenicol resistance in bacteria. From Escherichia coli. This protein is used as a marker in many commonly used cloning vectors, such as pACYC184.
   1211..1297    +  terminator     rrnB T1 terminator: Escherichia coli rrnB; transcription terminator T1 from the E. coli rrnB gene
   1325..1348    +  CDS            GmR (fragment): gentamycin acetyltransferase; aacC1; confers resistance to gentamycin
   1566..2993    +  CDS            tnpA: TN5P_ECOLX - Also known as tnp. Experimental evidence at protein level: Swiss-Prot protein existence level 1. Mediates transposition of transposon Tn5 by a 'cut and paste' mechanism. First, the monomeric transposase binds the 19 bp inverted DNA repeats flanking the transposon. Then, dimerization of the DNA- bound transposase creates a synaptic DNA complex. After nicking of the first DNA strand, excision of the transposon proceeds through a series of intermediates. The transposase then mediates the insertion of the transposon at a new site by strand transfer. The activity of the wild- type tran
   3124..3228    +  promoter       AmpR promoter: bla
   3229..4089    +  CDS            AmpR: β-lactamase; bla; confers resistance to ampicillin, carbenicillin, and related antibiotics
   4328..4437    +  oriT           oriT: incP origin of transfer
   4470..4515    +  CDS            traJ (fragment): oriT-recognizing protein; traJ
   4586..4918    +  rep_origin     R6K γ ori (fragment): γ replication origin from E. coli plasmid R6K; requires the R6K initiator protein pi for replication
   4969..5011    +  misc_feature   MCS (fragment): pBluescript multiple cloning site
   5045..5362    +  CDS            tnpA (fragment): TN5P_ECOLX - Also known as tnp. Experimental evidence at protein level: Swiss-Prot protein existence level 1. Mediates transposition of transposon Tn5 by a 'cut and paste' mechanism. First, the monomeric transposase binds the 19 bp inverted DNA repeats flanking the transposon. Then, dimerization of the DNA- bound transposase creates a synaptic DNA complex. After nicking of the first DNA strand, excision of the transposon proceeds through a series of intermediates. The transposase then mediates the insertion of the transposon at a new site by strand transfer. The activity of the wild- type tran
   5399..328     +  CDS            mScarlet-I (across the origin): mScarlet-I is a basic (constitutively fluorescent) red fluorescent protein published in 2016, derived from synthetic construct. It is reported to be a rapidly-maturing monomer with moderate acid sensitivity.
