[The description below was written by a language model from this plasmid's Addgene catalogue record and pLannotate feature annotations shown in this document.]
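Description:
pMRE-Tn5-135 is a miniTn5 suicide delivery plasmid built on the pAG408 backbone and designed to insert a constitutively expressed red fluorescent protein gene into bacterial chromosomes. It replicates from the R6K γ origin, which depends on the pi initiator protein and so is maintained only in pir-carrying hosts such as the E. coli S17-1 λ pir strain listed in the record. In recipients lacking pi the plasmid cannot persist. An incP oriT, with an adjacent traJ fragment, allows conjugative mobilisation from the donor strain into a broad range of target bacteria. The backbone carries AmpR (β-lactamase) under its own promoter for selection in E. coli, together with a full-length Tn5 transposase gene (tnpA).

The payload is the synthetic monomeric red fluorescent protein mScarlet-I, whose coding sequence spans the numbering origin of the 5,766 nt sequence. It is followed by a lambda t0 terminator. Downstream lies a chloramphenicol acetyltransferase cassette with a fragment of the cat promoter, closed by the rrnB T1 terminator. Chloramphenicol is the recorded selectable marker, consistent with selecting for recipients that have acquired the transposon. The catalogue describes expression as constitutive, but the promoter driving mScarlet-I is not annotated in the feature table, nor are the Tn5 end repeats, so the exact transposon boundaries cannot be read from it. A short gentamicin resistance fragment, a second partial tnpA match and an MCS fragment appear to be remnants of the parental vector. The insert was assembled by Gibson cloning. The plasmid belongs to a toolbox of fluorescent protein vectors for tagging diverse bacteria by plasmid or chromosomal insertion.
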