Addgene plasmid #118521: pMRE-Tn5-135
Purpose: miniTn5 plasmid to deliver constitutively expressed fluorescent protein genes in bacteria
Depositing lab: Mitja Remus-Emsermann. Depositing organization: University of Canterbury. Publication: Chromatic Bacteria - A Broad Host-Range Plasmid and Chromosomal Insertion Toolbox for Fluorescent Protein Expression in Bacteria. Schlechter RO, Jun H, Bernach M, Oso S, Boyd E, Munoz-Lintz DA, Dobson RCJ, Remus DM, Remus-Emsermann MNP. Front Microbiol. 2018 Dec 12;9:3052. doi: 10.3389/fmicb.2018.03052. eCollection 2018. PubMed 30631309.
Backbone
  Vector backbone: pAG408
  Vector type: Bacterial Expression ; miniTn5 delivery vector
  Selectable markers: Chloramphenicol
Growth in bacteria
  Bacterial resistance: Ampicillin, 100 μg/mL
  Growth temperature: 37°C
  Growth strain: E. coli S17-1 lambda pir
  Copy number: High Copy
Gene/Insert
  Gene/Insert name: mScarlet-I
  Species: Synthetic
  Cloning method: Gibson Cloning
Resource information
  A portion of this plasmid was derived from a plasmid made by: pTriEx-RhoA-wt_mScarlet-I_SGFP2
Terms and licenses: Academic/Nonprofit Terms; Industry Terms: Not Available to Industry
Depositor comments: Please visit https://www.biorxiv.org/content/early/2018/09/07/402172 for bioRxiv preprint.
How to cite: pMRE-Tn5-135 was a gift from Mitja Remus-Emsermann (Addgene plasmid # 118521 ; http://n2t.net/addgene:118521 ; RRID:Addgene_118521)
